Addgene plasmid #117959: sfTq2-PBP5
Purpose: Periplasmic expression of superfolder mTurquoise2 (pNM067 pTHV037-DsbAss-LEGPAGL-sfTq2-EFGS-∆1-17-PBP5)
Depositing lab: Tanneke den Blaauwen. Depositing organization: University of Amsterdam. Publication: Superfolder mTurquoise2(ox) optimized for the bacterial periplasm allows high efficiency in vivo FRET of cell division antibiotic targets. Meiresonne NY, Consoli E, Mertens LMY, Chertkova AO, Goedhart J, den Blaauwen T. Mol Microbiol. 2019 Apr;111(4):1025-1038. doi: 10.1111/mmi.14206. Epub 2019 Feb 28. PubMed 30648295.
Backbone
  Vector backbone: pTHV037
  Vector type: Bacterial Expression
Growth in bacteria
  Bacterial resistance: Ampicillin, 100 μg/mL
  Growth temperature: 37°C
  Growth strain: DH5alpha
  Growth instructions: Add 0.5% glucose to repress expression
  Copy number: Low Copy
Gene/Insert
  Gene/Insert name: sfTq2-PBP5
  Entrez Gene: dacA (a.k.a. b0632, ECK0625, pfv)
  Cloning method: Restriction Enzyme; 5′ cloning site XhoI (unknown if destroyed); 3′ cloning site HindIII (unknown if destroyed)
  Sequencing primers: 5′ GCACTCCCGTTCTGGATAATG; 3′ TTATCAGACCGCTTCTGCG
Terms and licenses: Academic/Nonprofit Terms; Industry Terms: Not Available to Industry
How to cite: sfTq2-PBP5 was a gift from Tanneke den Blaauwen (Addgene plasmid # 117959 ; http://n2t.net/addgene:117959 ; RRID:Addgene_117959)
