[The description below was written by a language model from this plasmid's Addgene catalogue record and pLannotate feature annotations shown in this document.]
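Description:
sfTq2-PBP5 (also designated pNM067) is a bacterial expression plasmid of about 6.1 kb built on the pTHV037 backbone. It was made to produce a periplasmic fluorescent fusion of the E. coli penicillin-binding protein PBP5. It replicates from a ColE1/pMB1-family origin flanked by the pBR322 bom region, and only a fragment of rop is annotated. The catalogue entry lists it as low copy, although the generic origin annotation describes this origin family as high copy. Selection is by ampicillin through the bla β-lactamase gene. The Addgene-sequenced record and the depositor's record carry the same set of features in the same order. They differ only in their numbering start point and by a single nucleotide in length.

The expression cassette is driven by a trc promoter, detected only as a fragment, followed by a lac operator. The plasmid also carries lacI under the lacIq promoter, so transcription is repressed by its own lac repressor and can be induced with IPTG. The record additionally notes that glucose is used to keep expression down. The open reading frame begins with the DsbA signal sequence, which directs export of the fusion to the periplasm. A short LEGPAGL linker follows, then superfolder mTurquoise2, a cyan fluorescent protein derived from Aequorea victoria. An EFGS linker joins this to dacA lacking its first 17 residues, presumably because the DsbA signal takes over the role of the native N-terminal export signal. The 5S rRNA segment and the rrnB T1 and T2 terminators close the transcription unit.

According to the associated publication, the construct belongs to work optimising superfolder mTurquoise2 for the oxidising periplasm. That work aimed to enable in vivo FRET measurements on cell division and cell wall synthesis proteins that are antibiotic targets.
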