Features (pLannotate 1.2.2; 17 found; start..end, strand, type, name):
     82..99      +  promoter       tet promoter (fragment): E. coli promoter for tetracycline efflux protein gene
     95..196     -  CDS            yciV (fragment): RNAAM_ECOLI - Also known as trpH From Escherichia coli (strain K12).
    275..301     +  promoter       trc promoter (fragment): strong E. coli promoter; hybrid between the trp and lac UV5 promoters
    309..325     +  protein_bind   lac operator: The lac repressor binds to the lac operator to inhibit transcription in E. coli. This inhibition can be relieved by adding lactose or isopropyl-β-D-thiogalactopyranoside (IPTG). lac repressor encoded by lacI
    352..420     +  CDS            DsbA (fragment): bacterial periplasmic oxidoreductase; dsbA
    442..1158    +  CDS            Superfolder mTurquoise2: Superfolder mTurquoise2 is a basic (constitutively fluorescent) cyan fluorescent protein published in 2019, derived from Aequorea victoria.
   1168..2292    +  CDS            dacA (fragment): DACA_ECOLI - Also known as pfv. Experimental evidence at protein level: Swiss-Prot protein existence level 1. Removes C-terminal D-alanyl residues from sugar-peptide cell wall precursors. From Escherichia coli (strain K12).
   2389..2504    +  ncRNA          5S rRNA: Accession: RF00001 - 5S ribosomal RNA
   2508..2594    +  terminator     rrnB T1 terminator: Escherichia coli rrnB; transcription terminator T1 from the E. coli rrnB gene
   2686..2713    +  terminator     rrnB T2 terminator: transcription terminator T2 from the E. coli rrnB gene
   2733..2824    +  promoter       AmpR promoter: bla
   2825..3685    +  CDS            AmpR: β-lactamase; bla; confers resistance to ampicillin, carbenicillin, and related antibiotics
   3856..4444    +  rep_origin     ori: high-copy-number ColE1/pMB1/pBR322/pUC origin of replication
   4630..4770    -  misc_feature   bom: basis of mobility region from pBR322
   4872..4912    -  CDS            rop (fragment): Rop protein, which maintains plasmids at low copy number; rop
   4956..5033    +  promoter       lacIq promoter: lacI (mutant); In the lacIq allele, a single base change in the promoter boosts expression of the lacI gene about 10-fold.
   5034..40      +  CDS            lacI (across the origin): lac repressor; lacI; The lac repressor binds to the lac operator to inhibit transcription in E. coli. This inhibition can be relieved by adding lactose or isopropyl-β-D-thiogalactopyranoside (IPTG).
>Addgene plasmid #117959 | sfTq2-PBP5 | depositor full sequence | sequence record 222799 | sfTq2-PBP5 (pNM067)
GCTGGCACGACAGGTTTCCCGACTGGAAAGCGGGCAGTGAGCGCAACGCAATTAATGTGAGTTAGCGCGA
ATTGATCTGGTTTGACAGCTTATCATCGACTGCACGGTGCACCAATGCTTCTGGCGTCAGGCAGCCATCG
GAAGCTGTGGTATGGCTGTGCAGGTCGTAAATCACTGCATAATTCGTGTCGCTCAAGGCGCACTCCCGTT
CTGGATAATGTTTTTTGCGCCGACATCATAACGGTTCTGGCAAATATTCTGAAATGAGCTGTTTACAATT
AATCATCCGGCTCGTATAATGTGTGGAATTGTGAGCGGATAACAATTTCACACAGGAAACAGACCATGGG
CAAAAAGATTTGGCTGGCGCTGGCTGGTTTAGTTTTAGCGTTTAGCGCATCGGCGGCGCAGTATGAAGAT
CTCGAGGGTCCGGCTGGTCTGATGGTGAGCAAGGGCGAGGAGCTGTTCACCGGGGTGGTGCCCATCCTGG
TCGAGCTGGACGGCGACGTAAACGGCCACAAGTTCAGCGTGCGCGGCGAGGGCGAGGGCGATGCCACCAA
TGGCAAGCTGACCCTGAAGTTCATCTGCACCACCGGCAAGCTGCCCGTGCCCTGGCCCACCCTCGTGACC
ACCCTGTCCTGGGGCGTGCAGTGCTTCGCCCGCTACCCCGACCACATGAAGCAGCACGACTTCTTCAAGT
CCGCCATGCCCGAAGGCTACGTCCAGGAGCGCACCATCAGCTTCAAGGACGACGGCACATACAAGACCCG
CGCCGAGGTGAAGTTCGAGGGCGACACCCTGGTGAACCGCATCGAGCTGAAGGGCATCGACTTCAAGGAG
GACGGCAACATCCTGGGGCACAAGCTGGAGTACAACTACTTTAGCGACAACGTCTATATCACCGCCGACA
AGCAGAAGAACGGCATCAAGGCCAACTTCAAGATCCGCCACAACGTGGAGGACGGCGGCGTGCAGCTCGC
CGACCACTACCAGCAGAACACCCCCATCGGCGACGGCCCCGTGCTGCTGCCCGACAACCACTACCTGAGC
ACCCAGTCCAAGCTGAGCAAAGACCCCAACGAGAAGCGCGATCACATGGTCCTGCTGGAGTTCGTGACCG
CCGCCGGGATCACTCTCGGCATGGACGAGCTGTACAAGGAATTCGGATCCGATGACCTGAATATCAAAAC
TATGATCCCGGGTGTACCGCAGATCGATGCGGAGTCCTACATCCTGATTGACTATAACTCCGGCAAAGTG
CTCGCCGAACAGAACGCAGATGTCCGCCGCGATCCTGCCAGCCTGACCAAAATGATGACCAGTTACGTTA
TCGGCCAGGCAATGAAAGCCGGTAAATTTAAAGAAACTGATTTAGTCACTATCGGCAACGACGCATGGGC
CACCGGTAACCCGGTGTTTAAAGGTTCTTCGCTGATGTTCCTCAAACCGGGCATGCAGGTTCCGGTTTCT
CAGCTGATCCGCGGTATTAACCTGCAATCGGGTAACGATGCTTGTGTCGCCATGGCCGATTTTGCCGCTG
GTAGCCAGGACGCTTTTGTTGGCTTGATGAACAGCTACGTTAACGCACTGGGCCTGAAAAATACCCACTT
CCAGACGGTACATGGTCTGGATGCTGATGGTCAGTACAGCTCCGCGCGAGATATGGCGCTGATCGGCCAG
GCATTGATCCGTGACGTACCGAATGAATACTCGATCTATAAAGAAAAAGAATTTACGTTTAACGGTATTC
GCCAGCTGAACCGTAACGGCCTGTTATGGGATAACAGCCTGAATGTCGACGGCATCAAAACCGGACACAC
TGACAAAGCAGGTTACAACCTTGTTGCTTCTGCGACTGAAGGCCAGATGCGCTTGATTTCTGCGGTAATG
GGCGGACGTACTTTTAAAGGCCGTGAAGCCGAAAGTAAAAAACTGCTAACCTGGGGCTTCCGTTTCTTTG
AAACCGTTAACCCACTGAAAGTAGGTAAAGAGTTCGCCTCTGAACCGGTTTGGTTTGGTGATTCTGATCG
CGCTTCGTTAGGGGTTGATAAAGACGTGTACCTGACCATTCCGCGTGGTCGCATGAAAGATCTGAAAGCC
AGCTATGTGCTGAACAGCAGTGAATTGCATGCGCCGCTGCAAAAGAATCAGGTCGTCGGAACTATCAACT
TCCAGCTTGATGGCAAAACGATCGAGCAACGCCCGCTGGTTGTGTTGCAAGAAATCCCGGAAGGTAACTT
CTTCGGCAAAATCATTGATTACATTAAATTAATGTTCCATCACTGGTTTGGTTAAAAAGAAGCTTGGCTG
TTTTGGCGGATGAGAGAAGATTTTCAGCCTGATACAGATTAAATCAGAACGCAGAAGCGGTCTGATAAAA
CAGAATTTGCCTGGCGGCAGTAGCGCGGTGGTCCCACCTGACCCCATGCCGAACTCAGAAGTGAAACGCC
GTAGCGCCGATGGTAGTGTGGGGTCTCCCCATGCGAGAGTAGGGAACTGCCAGGCATCAAATAAAACGAA
AGGCTCAGTCGAAAGACTGGGCCTTTCGTTTTATCTGTTGTTTGTCGGTGAACGCTCTCCTGAGTAGGAC
AAATCCGCCGGGAGCGGATTTGAACGTTGCGAAGCAACGGCCCGGAGGGTGGCGGGCAGGACGCCCGCCA
TAAACTGCCAGGCATCAAATTAAGCAGAAGGCCATCCTGACGGATGGCCTTTTTGCGTTTCTACAAACTC
TTTTTGTTTATTTTTCTAAATACATTCAAATATGTATCCGCTCATGAGACAATAACCCTGATAAATGCTT
CAATAATATTGAAAAAGGAAGAGTATGAGTATTCAACATTTCCGTGTCGCCCTTATTCCCTTTTTTGCGG
CATTTTGCCTTCCTGTTTTTGCTCACCCAGAAACGCTGGTGAAAGTAAAAGATGCTGAAGATCAGTTGGG
TGCACGAGTGGGTTACATCGAACTGGATCTCAACAGCGGTAAGATCCTTGAGAGTTTTCGCCCCGAAGAA
CGTTTTCCAATGATGAGCACTTTTAAAGTTCTGCTATGTGGCGCGGTATTATCCCGTGTTGACGCCGGGC
AAGAGCAACTCGGTCGCCGCATACACTATTCTCAGAATGACTTGGTTGAGTACTCACCAGTCACAGAAAA
GCATCTTACGGATGGCATGACAGTAAGAGAATTATGCAGTGCTGCCATAACCATGAGTGATAACACTGCG
GCCAACTTACTTCTGACAACGATCGGAGGACCGAAGGAGCTAACCGCTTTTTTGCACAACATGGGGGATC
ATGTAACTCGCCTTGATCGTTGGGAACCGGAGCTGAATGAAGCCATACCAAACGACGAGCGTGACACCAC
GATGCCTACAGCAATGGCAACAACGTTGCGCAAACTATTAACTGGCGAACTACTTACTCTAGCTTCCCGG
CAACAATTAATAGACTGGATGGAGGCGGATAAAGTTGCAGGACCACTTCTGCGCTCGGCCCTTCCGGCTG
GCTGGTTTATTGCTGATAAATCTGGAGCCGGTGAGCGTGGGTCTCGCGGTATCATTGCAGCACTGGGGCC
AGATGGTAAGCCCTCCCGTATCGTAGTTATCTACACGACGGGGAGTCAGGCAACTATGGATGAACGAAAT
AGACAGATCGCTGAGATAGGTGCCTCACTGATTAAGCATTGGTAACTGTCAGACCAAGTTTACTCATATA
TACTTTAGATTGATTTAAAACTTCATTTTTAATTTAAAAGGATCTAGGTGAAGATCCTTTTTGATAATCT
CATGACCAAAATCCCTTAACGTGAGTTTTCGTTCCACTGAGCGTCAGACCCCGTAGAAAAGATCAAAGGA
TCTTCTTGAGATCCTTTTTTTCTGCGCGTAATCTGCTGCTTGCAAACAAAAAAACCACCGCTACCAGCGG
TGGTTTGTTTGCCGGATCAAGAGCTACCAACTCTTTTTCCGAAGGTAACTGGCTTCAGCAGAGCGCAGAT
ACCAAATACTGTCCTTCTAGTGTAGCCGTAGTTAGGCCACCACTTCAAGAACTCTGTAGCACCGCCTACA
TACCTCGCTCTGCTAATCCTGTTACCAGTGGCTGCTGCCAGTGGCGATAAGTCGTGTCTTACCGGGTTGG
ACTCAAGACGATAGTTACCGGATAAGGCGCAGCGGTCGGGCTGAACGGGGGGTTCGTGCACACAGCCCAG
CTTGGAGCGAACGACCTACACCGAACTGAGATACCTACAGCGTGAGCTATGAGAAAGCGCCACGCTTCCC
GAAGGGAGAAAGGCGGACAGGTATCCGGTAAGCGGCAGGGTCGGAACAGGAGAGCGCACGAGGGAGCTTC
CAGGGGGAAACGCCTGGTATCTTTATAGTCCTGTCGGGTTTCGCCACCTCTGACTTGAGCGTCGATTTTT
GTGATGCTCGTCAGGGGGGCGGAGCCTATGGAAAAACGCCAGCAACGCGGCCTTTTTACGGTTCCTGGCC
TTTTGCTGGCCTTTTGCTCACATGTTCTTTCCTGCGTTATCCCCTGATTCTGTGGATAACCGTATTACCG
CCTTTGAGTGAGCTGATACCGCTCGCCGCAGCCGAACGACCGAGCGCAGCGAGTCAGTGAGCGAGGAAGC
GGAAGAGCGCCTGATGCGGTATTTTCTCCTTACGCATCTGTGCGGTATTTCACACCGCATATGGTGCACT
CTCAGTACAATCTGCTCTGATGCCGCATAGTTAAGCCAGTATACACTCCGCTATCGCTACGTGACTGGGT
CATGGCTGCGCCCCGACACCCGCCAACACCCGCTGACGCGCCCTGACGGGCTTGTCTGCTCCCGGCATCC
GCTTACAGACAAGCTGTGACCGTCTCCGGGAGCTGCATGTGTCAGAGGTTTTCACCGTCATCACCGAAAC
GCGCGAGGCAGCAGATCAATTCGCGCGCGAAGGCGAAGCGGCATGCATTTACGTTGACACCATCGAATGG
TGCAAAACCTTTCGCGGTATGGCATGATAGCGCCCGGAAGAGAGTCAATTCAGGGTGGTGAATGTGAAAC
CAGTAACGTTATACGATGTCGCAGAGTATGCCGGTGTCTCTTATCAGACCGTTTCCCGCGTGGTGAACCA
GGCCAGCCACGTTTCTGCGAAAACGCGGGAAAAAGTGGAAGCGGCGATGGCGGAGCTGAATTACATTCCC
AACCGCGTGGCACAACAACTGGCGGGCAAACAGTCGTTGCTGATTGGCGTTGCCACCTCCAGTCTGGCCC
TGCACGCGCCGTCGCAAATTGTCGCGGCGATTAAATCTCGCGCCGATCAACTGGGTGCCAGCGTGGTGGT
GTCGATGGTAGAACGAAGCGGCGTCGAAGCCTGTAAAGCGGCGGTGCACAATCTTCTCGCGCAACGCGTC
AGTGGGCTGATCATTAACTATCCGCTGGATGACCAGGATGCCATTGCTGTGGAAGCTGCCTGCACTAATG
TTCCGGCGTTATTTCTTGATGTCTCTGACCAGACACCCATCAACAGTATTATTTTCTCCCATGAAGACGG
TACGCGACTGGGCGTGGAGCATCTGGTCGCATTGGGTCACCAGCAAATCGCGCTGTTAGCGGGCCCATTA
AGTTCTGTCTCGGCGCGTCTGCGTCTGGCTGGCTGGCATAAATATCTCACTCGCAATCAAATTCAGCCGA
TAGCGGAACGGGAAGGCGACTGGAGTGCCATGTCCGGTTTTCAACAAACCATGCAAATGCTGAATGAGGG
CATCGTTCCCACTGCGATGCTGGTTGCCAACGATCAGATGGCGCTGGGCGCAATGCGCGCCATTACCGAG
TCCGGGCTGCGCGTTGGTGCGGATATCTCGGTAGTGGGATACGACGATACCGAAGACAGCTCATGTTATA
TCCCGCCGTTAACCACCATCAAACAGGATTTTCGCCTGCTGGGGCAAACCAGCGTGGACCGCTTGCTGCA
ACTCTCTCAGGGCCAGGCGGTGAAGGGCAATCAGCTGTTGCCCGTCTCACTGGTGAAAAGAAAAACCACC
CTGGCGCCCAATACGCAAACCGCCTCTCCCCGCGCGTTGGCCGATTCATTAATGCA
