Features (pLannotate 1.2.2; 17 found; start..end, strand, type, name):
    105..131     +  promoter       trc promoter (fragment): strong E. coli promoter; hybrid between the trp and lac UV5 promoters
    139..155     +  protein_bind   lac operator: The lac repressor binds to the lac operator to inhibit transcription in E. coli. This inhibition can be relieved by adding lactose or isopropyl-β-D-thiogalactopyranoside (IPTG). lac repressor encoded by lacI
    182..250     +  CDS            DsbA (fragment): bacterial periplasmic oxidoreductase; dsbA
    272..988     +  CDS            Superfolder mTurquoise2: Superfolder mTurquoise2 is a basic (constitutively fluorescent) cyan fluorescent protein published in 2019, derived from Aequorea victoria.
    998..2122    +  CDS            dacA (fragment): DACA_ECOLI - Also known as pfv. Experimental evidence at protein level: Swiss-Prot protein existence level 1. Removes C-terminal D-alanyl residues from sugar-peptide cell wall precursors. From Escherichia coli (strain K12).
   2219..2334    +  ncRNA          5S rRNA: Accession: RF00001 - 5S ribosomal RNA
   2338..2424    +  terminator     rrnB T1 terminator: Escherichia coli rrnB; transcription terminator T1 from the E. coli rrnB gene
   2516..2543    +  terminator     rrnB T2 terminator: transcription terminator T2 from the E. coli rrnB gene
   2562..2653    +  promoter       AmpR promoter: bla
   2654..3514    +  CDS            AmpR: β-lactamase; bla; confers resistance to ampicillin, carbenicillin, and related antibiotics
   3685..4273    +  rep_origin     ori: high-copy-number ColE1/pMB1/pBR322/pUC origin of replication
   4459..4599    -  misc_feature   bom: basis of mobility region from pBR322
   4701..4741    -  CDS            rop (fragment): Rop protein, which maintains plasmids at low copy number; rop
   4785..4862    +  promoter       lacIq promoter: lacI (mutant); In the lacIq allele, a single base change in the promoter boosts expression of the lacI gene about 10-fold.
   4863..5945    +  CDS            lacI: lac repressor; lacI; The lac repressor binds to the lac operator to inhibit transcription in E. coli. This inhibition can be relieved by adding lactose or isopropyl-β-D-thiogalactopyranoside (IPTG).
   5987..6004    +  promoter       tet promoter (fragment): E. coli promoter for tetracycline efflux protein gene
   6000..26      -  CDS            yciV (fragment) (across the origin): RNAAM_ECOLI - Also known as trpH From Escherichia coli (strain K12).
>Addgene plasmid #117959 | sfTq2-PBP5 | addgene full sequence | sequence record 227549 | Addgene NGS Result
ATCACTGCATAATTCGTGTCGCTCAAGGCGCACTCCCGTTCTGGATAATGTTTTTTGCGCCGACATCATA
ACGGTTCTGGCAAATATTCTGAAATGAGCTGTTTACAATTAATCATCCGGCTCGTATAATGTGTGGAATT
GTGAGCGGATAACAATTTCACACAGGAAACAGACCATGGGCAAAAAGATTTGGCTGGCGCTGGCTGGTTT
AGTTTTAGCGTTTAGCGCATCGGCGGCGCAGTATGAAGATCTCGAGGGTCCGGCTGGTCTGATGGGGAGC
AAGGGCGAGGAGCTGTTCACCGGGGTGGTGCCCATCCTGGTCGAGCTGGACGGCGACGTAAACGGCCACA
AGTTCAGCGTGCGCGGCGAGGGCGAGGGCGATGCCACCAATGGCAAGCTGACCCTGAAGTTCATCTGCAC
CACCGGCAAGCTGCCCGTGCCCTGGCCCACCCTCGTGACCACCCTGTCCTGGGGCGTGCAGTGCTTCGCC
CGCTACCCCGACCACATGAAGCAGCACGACTTCTTCAAGTCCGCCATGCCCGAAGGCTACGTCCAGGAGC
GCACCATCAGCTTCAAGGACGACGGCACATACAAGACCCGCGCCGAGGTGAAGTTCGAGGGCGACACCCT
GGTGAACCGCATCGAGCTGAAGGGCATCGACTTCAAGGAGGACGGCAACATCCTGGGGCACAAGCTGGAG
TACAACTACTTTAGCGACAACGTCTATATCACCGCCGACAAGCAGAAGAACGGCATCAAGGCCAACTTCA
AGATCCGCCACAACGTGGAGGACGGCGGCGTGCAGCTCGCCGACCACTACCAGCAGAACACCCCCATCGG
CGACGGCCCCGTGCTGCTGCCCGACAACCACTACCTGAGCACCCAGTCCAAGCTGAGCAAAGACCCCAAC
GAGAAGCGCGATCACATGGTCCTGCTGGAGTTCGTGACCGCCGCCGGGATCACTCTCGGCATGGACGAGC
TGTACAAGGAATTCGGATCCGATGACCTGAATATCAAAACTATGATCCCGGGTGTACCGCAGATCGATGC
GGAGTCCTACATCCTGATTGACTATAACTCCGGCAAAGTGCTCGCCGAACAGAACGCAGATGTCCGCCGC
GATCCTGCCAGCCTGACCAAAATGATGACCAGTTACGTTATCGGCCAGGCAATGAAAGCCGGTAAATTTA
AAGAAACTGATTTAGTCACTATCGGCAACGACGCATGGGCCACCGGTAACCCGGTGTTTAAAGGTTCTTC
GCTGATGTTCCTCAAACCGGGCATGCAGGTTCCGGTTTCTCAGCTGATCCGCGGTATTAACCTGCAATCG
GGTAACGATGCTTGTGTCGCCATGGCCGATTTTGCCGCTGGTAGCCAGGACGCTTTTGTTGGCTTGATGA
ACAGCTACGTTAACGCACTGGGCCTGAAAAATACCCACTTCCAGACGGTACATGGTCTGGATGCTGATGG
TCAGTACAGCTCCGCGCGAGATATGGCGCTGATCGGCCAGGCATTGATCCGTGACGTACCGAATGAATAC
TCGATCTATAAAGAAAAAGAATTTACGTTTAACGGTATTCGCCAGCTGAACCGTAACGGCCTGTTATGGG
ATAACAGCCTGAATGTCGACGGCATCAAAACCGGACACACTGACAAAGCAGGTTACAACCTTGTTGCTTC
TGCGACTGAAGGCCAGATGCGCTTGATTTCTGCGGTAATGGGCGGACGTACTTTTAAAGGCCGTGAAGCC
GAAAGTAAAAAACTGCTAACCTGGGGCTTCCGTTTCTTTGAAACCGTTAACCCACTGAAAGTAGGTAAAG
AGTTCGCCTCTGAACCGGTTTGGTTTGGTGATTCTGATCGCGCTTCGTTAGGGGTTGATAAAGACGTGTA
CCTGACCATTCCGCGTGGTCGCATGAAAGATCTGAAAGCCAGCTATGTGCTGAACAGCAGTGAATTGCAT
GCGCCGCTGCAAAAGAATCAGGTCGTCGGAACTATCAACTTCCAGCTTGATGGCAAAACGATCGAGCAAC
GCCCGCTGGTTGTGTTGCAAGAAATCCCGGAAGGTAACTTCTTCGGCAAAATCATTGATTACATTAAATT
AATGTTCCATCACTGGTTTGGTTAAAAAGAAGCTTGGCTGTTTTGGCGGATGAGAGAAGATTTTCAGCCT
GATACAGATTAAATCAGAACGCAGAAGCGGTCTGATAAAACAGAATTTGCCTGGCGGCAGTAGCGCGGTG
GTCCCACCTGACCCCATGCCGAACTCAGAAGTGAAACGCCGTAGCGCCGATGGTAGTGTGGGGTCTCCCC
ATGCGAGAGTAGGGAACTGCCAGGCATCAAATAAAACGAAAGGCTCAGTCGAAAGACTGGGCCTTTCGTT
TTATCTGTTGTTTGTCGGTGAACGCTCTCCTGAGTAGGACAAATCCGCCGGGAGCGGATTTGAACGTTGC
GAAGCAACGGCCCGGAGGGTGGCGGGCAGGACGCCCGCCATAAACTGCCAGGCATCAAATTAAGCAGAAG
GCCATCCTGACGGATGGCCTTTTTGCGTTTCTACAAACTCTTTTGTTTATTTTTCTAAATACATTCAAAT
ATGTATCCGCTCATGAGACAATAACCCTGATAAATGCTTCAATAATATTGAAAAAGGAAGAGTATGAGTA
TTCAACATTTCCGTGTCGCCCTTATTCCCTTTTTTGCGGCATTTTGCCTTCCTGTTTTTGCTCACCCAGA
AACGCTGGTGAAAGTAAAAGATGCTGAAGATCAGTTGGGTGCACGAGTGGGTTACATCGAACTGGATCTC
AACAGCGGTAAGATCCTTGAGAGTTTTCGCCCCGAAGAACGTTTTCCAATGATGAGCACTTTTAAAGTTC
TGCTATGTGGCGCGGTATTATCCCGTGTTGACGCCGGGCAAGAGCAACTCGGTCGCCGCATACACTATTC
TCAGAATGACTTGGTTGAGTACTCACCAGTCACAGAAAAGCATCTTACGGATGGCATGACAGTAAGAGAA
TTATGCAGTGCTGCCATAACCATGAGTGATAACACTGCGGCCAACTTACTTCTGACAACGATCGGAGGAC
CGAAGGAGCTAACCGCTTTTTTGCACAACATGGGGGATCATGTAACTCGCCTTGATCGTTGGGAACCGGA
GCTGAATGAAGCCATACCAAACGACGAGCGTGACACCACGATGCCTGTAGCAATGGCAACAACGTTGCGC
AAACTATTAACTGGCGAACTACTTACTCTAGCTTCCCGGCAACAATTAATAGACTGGATGGAGGCGGATA
AAGTTGCAGGACCACTTCTGCGCTCGGCCCTTCCGGCTGGCTGGTTTATTGCTGATAAATCTGGAGCCGG
TGAGCGTGGGTCTCGCGGTATCATTGCAGCACTGGGGCCAGATGGTAAGCCCTCCCGTATCGTAGTTATC
TACACGACGGGGAGTCAGGCAACTATGGATGAACGAAATAGACAGATCGCTGAGATAGGTGCCTCACTGA
TTAAGCATTGGTAACTGTCAGACCAAGTTTACTCATATATACTTTAGATTGATTTAAAACTTCATTTTTA
ATTTAAAAGGATCTAGGTGAAGATCCTTTTTGATAATCTCATGACCAAAATCCCTTAACGTGAGTTTTCG
TTCCACTGAGCGTCAGACCCCGTAGAAAAGATCAAAGGATCTTCTTGAGATCCTTTTTTTCTGCGCGTAA
TCTGCTGCTTGCAAACAAAAAAACCACCGCTACCAGCGGTGGTTTGTTTGCCGGATCAAGAGCTACCAAC
TCTTTTTCCGAAGGTAACTGGCTTCAGCAGAGCGCAGATACCAAATACTGTCCTTCTAGTGTAGCCGTAG
TTAGGCCACCACTTCAAGAACTCTGTAGCACCGCCTACATACCTCGCTCTGCTAATCCTGTTACCAGTGG
CTGCTGCCAGTGGCGATAAGTCGTGTCTTACCGGGTTGGACTCAAGACGATAGTTACCGGATAAGGCGCA
GCGGTCGGGCTGAACGGGGGGTTCGTGCACACAGCCCAGCTTGGAGCGAACGACCTACACCGAACTGAGA
TACCTACAGCGTGAGCTATGAGAAAGCGCCACGCTTCCCGAAGGGAGAAAGGCGGACAGGTATCCGGTAA
GCGGCAGGGTCGGAACAGGAGAGCGCACGAGGGAGCTTCCAGGGGGAAACGCCTGGTATCTTTATAGTCC
TGTCGGGTTTCGCCACCTCTGACTTGAGCGTCGATTTTTGTGATGCTCGTCAGGGGGGCGGAGCCTATGG
AAAAACGCCAGCAACGCGGCCTTTTTACGGTTCCTGGCCTTTTGCTGGCCTTTTGCTCACATGTTCTTTC
CTGCGTTATCCCCTGATTCTGTGGATAACCGTATTACCGCCTTTGAGTGAGCTGATACCGCTCGCCGCAG
CCGAACGACCGAGCGCAGCGAGTCAGTGAGCGAGGAAGCGGAAGAGCGCCTGATGCGGTATTTTCTCCTT
ACGCATCTGTGCGGTATTTCACACCGCATATGGTGCACTCTCAGTACAATCTGCTCTGATGCCGCATAGT
TAAGCCAGTATACACTCCGCTATCGCTACGTGACTGGGTCATGGCTGCGCCCCGACACCCGCCAACACCC
GCTGACGCGCCCTGACGGGCTTGTCTGCTCCCGGCATCCGCTTACAGACAAGCTGTGACCGTCTCCGGGA
GCTGCATGTGTCAGAGGTTTTCACCGTCATCACCGAAACGCGCGAGGCAGCAGATCAATTCGCGCGCGAA
GGCGAAGCGGCATGCATTTACGTTGACACCATCGAATGGTGCAAAACCTTTCGCGGTATGGCATGATAGC
GCCCGGAAGAGAGTCAATTCAGGGTGGTGAATGTGAAACCAGTAACGTTATACGATGTCGCAGAGTATGC
CGGTGTCTCTTATCAGACCGTTTCCCGCGTGGTGAACCAGGCCAGCCACGTTTCTGCGAAAACGCGGGAA
AAAGTGGAAGCGGCGATGGCGGAGCTGAATTACATTCCCAACCGCGTGGCACAACAACTGGCGGGCAAAC
AGTCGTTGCTGATTGGCGTTGCCACCTCCAGTCTGGCCCTGCACGCGCCGTCGCAAATTGTCGCGGCGAT
TAAATCTCGCGCCGATCAACTGGGTGCCAGCGTGGTGGTGTCGATGGTAGAACGAAGCGGCGTCGAAGCC
TGTAAAGCGGCGGTGCACAATCTTCTCGCGCAACGCGTCAGTGGGCTGATCATTAACTATCCGCTGGATG
ACCAGGATGCCATTGCTGTGGAAGCTGCCTGCACTAATGTTCCGGCGTTATTTCTTGATGTCTCTGACCA
GACACCCATCAACAGTATTATTTTCTCCCATGAAGACGGTACGCGACTGGGCGTGGAGCATCTGGTCGCA
TTGGGTCACCAGCAAATCGCGCTGTTAGCGGGCCCATTAAGTTCTGTCTCGGCGCGTCTGCGTCTGGCTG
GCTGGCATAAATATCTCACTCGCAATCAAATTCAGCCGATAGCGGAACGGGAAGGCGACTGGAGTGCCAT
GTCCGGTTTTCAACAAACCATGCAAATGCTGAATGAGGGCATCGTTCCCACTGCGATGCTGGTTGCCAAC
GATCAGATGGCGCTGGGCGCAATGCGCGCCATTACCGAGTCCGGGCTGCGCGTTGGTGCGGATATCTCGG
TAGTGGGATACGACGATACCGAAGACAGCTCATGTTATATCCCGCCGTTAACCACCATCAAACAGGATTT
TCGCCTGCTGGGGCAAACCAGCGTGGACCGCTTGCTGCAACTCTCTCAGGGCCAGGCGGTGAAGGGCAAT
CAGCTGTTGCCCGTCTCACTGGTGAAAAGAAAAACCACCCTGGCGCCCAATACGCAAACCGCCTCTCCCC
GCGCGTTGGCCGATTCATTAATGCAGCTGGCACGACAGGTTTCCCGACTGGAAAGCGGGCAGTGAGCGCA
ACGCAATTAATGTAAGTTAGCGCGAATTGATCTGGTTTGACAGCTTATCATCGACTGCACGGTGCACCAA
TGCTTCTGGCGTCAGGCAGCCATCGGAAGCTGTGGTATGGCTGTGCAGGTCGTAA
